>Addgene plasmid #212755 | YIp128-ADH-NUbo-E3(63)-NLS-VSV | addgene full sequence | sequence record 420172 | Addgene NGS Result
TCTTCCGCTTCCTCGCTCACTGACTCGCTGCGCTCGGTCGTTCGGCTGCGGCGAGCGGTATCAGCTCACT
CAAAGGCGGTAATACGGTTATCCACAGAATCAGGGGATAACGCAGGAAAGAACATGTGAGCAAAAGGCCA
GCAAAAGGCCAGGAACCGTAAAAAGGCCGCGTTGCTGGCGTTTTTCCATAGGCTCCGCCCCCCTGACGAG
CATCACAAAAATCGACGCTCAAGTCAGAGGTGGCGAAACCCGACAGGACTATAAAGATACCAGGCGTTTC
CCCCTGGAAGCTCCCTCGTGCGCTCTCCTGTTCCGACCCTGCCGCTTACCGGATACCTGTCCGCCTTTCT
CCCTTCGGGAAGCGTGGCGCTTTCTCATAGCTCACGCTGTAGGTATCTCAGTTCGGTGTAGGTCGTTCGC
TCCAAGCTGGGCTGTGTGCACGAACCCCCCGTTCAGCCCGACCGCTGCGCCTTATCCGGTAACTATCGTC
TTGAGTCCAACCCGGTAAGACACGACTTATCGCCACTGGCAGCAGCCACTGGTAACAGGATTAGCAGAGC
GAGGTATGTAGGCGGTGCTACAGAGTTCTTGAAGTGGTGGCCTAACTACGGCTACACTAGAAGAACAGTA
TTTGGTATCTGCGCTCTGCTGAAGCCAGTTACCTTCGGAAAAAGAGTTGGTAGCTCTTGATCCGGCAAAC
AAACCACCGCTGGTAGCGGTGGTTTTTTTGTTTGCAAGCAGCAGATTACGCGCAGAAAAAAAGGATCTCA
AGAAGATCCTTTGATCTTTTCTACGGGGTCTGACGCTCAGTGGAACGAAAACTCACGTTAAGGGATTTTG
GTCATGAGATTATCAAAAAGGATCTTCACCTAGATCCTTTTAAATTAAAAATGAAGTTTTAAATCAATCT
AAAGTATATATGAGTAAACTTGGTCTGACAGTTACCAATGCTTAATCAGTGAGGCACCTATCTCAGCGAT
CTGTCTATTTCGTTCATCCATAGTTGCCTGACTCCCCGTCGTGTAGATAACTACGATACGGGAGGGCTTA
CCATCTGGCCCCAGTGCTGCAATGATACCGCGAGACCCACGCTCACCGGCTCCAGATTTATCAGCAATAA
ACCAGCCAGCCGGAAGGGCCGAGCGCAGAAGTGGTCCTGCAACTTTATCCGCCTCCATCCAGTCTATTAA
TTGTTGCCGGGAAGCTAGAGTAAGTAGTTCGCCAGTTAATAGTTTGCGCAACGTTGTTGCCATTGCTACA
GGCATCGTGGTGTCACGCTCGTCGTTTGGTATGGCTTCATTCAGCTCCGGTTCCCAACGATCAAGGCGAG
TTACATGATCCCCCATGTTGTGCAAAAAAGCGGTTAGCTCCTTCGGTCCTCCGATCGTTGTCAGAAGTAA
GTTGGCCGCAGTGTTATCACTCATGGTTATGGCAGCACTGCATAATTCTCTTACTGTCATGCCATCCGTA
AGATGCTTTTCTGTGACTGGTGAGTACTCAACCAAGTCATTCTGAGAATAGTGTATGCGGCGACCGAGTT
GCTCTTGCCCGGCGTCAATACGGGATAATACCGCGCCACATAGCAGAACTTTAAAAGTGCTCATCATTGG
AAAACGTTCTTCGGGGCGAAAACTCTCAAGGATCTTACCGCTGTTGAGATCCAGTTCGATGTAACCCACT
CGTGCACCCAACTGATCTTCAGCATCTTTTACTTTCACCAGCGTTTCTGGGTGAGCAAAAACAGGAAGGC
AAAATGCCGCAAAAAAGGGAATAAGGGCGACACGGAAATGTTGAATACTCATACTCTTCCTTTTTCAATA
TTATTGAAGCATTTATCAGGGTTATTGTCTCATGAGCGGATACATATTTGAATGTATTTAGAAAAATAAA
CAAATAGGGGTTCCGCGCACATTTCCCCGAAAAGTGCCACCTGACGTCTAAGAAACCATTATTATCATGA
CATTAACCTATAAAAATAGGCGTATCACGAGGCCAACTGTGGGAATACTCAGGTATCGTAAGATGCAAGA
GTTCGAATCTCTTAGCAACCATTATTTTTTTCCTCAACATAACGAGAACACACAGGGGCGCTATCGCACA
GAATCAAATTCGATGACTGGAAATTTTTTGTTAATTTCAGAGGTCGCCTGACGCATATACCTTTTTCAAC
TGAAAAATTGGGAGAAAAAGGAAAGGTGAGAGCGCCGGAACCGGCTTTTCATATAGAATAGAGAAGCGTT
CATGACTAAATGCTTGCATCACAATACTTGAAGTTGACAATATTATTTAAGGACCTATTGTTTTTTCCAA
TAGGTGGTTAGCAATCGTCTTACTTTCTAACTTTTCTTACCTTTTACATTTCAGCAATATATATATATAT
TTCAAGGATATACCATTCTAATGTCTGCCCCTAAGAAGATCGTCGTTTTGCCAGGTGACCACGTTGGTCA
AGAAATCACAGCCGAAGCCATTAAGGTTCTTAAAGCTATTTCTGATGTTCGTTCCAATGTCAAGTTCGAT
TTCGAAAATCATTTAATTGGTGGTGCTGCTATCGATGCTACAGGTGTTCCACTTCCAGATGAGGCGCTGG
AAGCCTCCAAGAAGGCTGATGCCGTTTTGTTAGGTGCTGTGGGTGGTCCTAAATGGGGTACAGGTAGTGT
TAGACCTGAACAAGGTTTACTAAAAATCCGTAAAGAACTTCAATTGTACGCCAACTTAAGACCATGTAAC
TTTGCATCCGACTCTCTTTTAGACTTATCTCCAATCAAGCCACAATTTGCTAAAGGTACTGACTTCGTTG
TTGTCAGAGAATTAGTGGGAGGTATTTACTTTGGTAAGAGAAAGGAAGACGATGGTGATGGTGTCGCTTG
GGATAGTGAACAATACACCGTTCCAGAAGTGCAAAGAATCACAAGAATGGCCGCTTTCATGGCCCTACAA
CATGAGCCACCATTGCCTATTTGGTCCTTGGATAAAGCTAATGTTTTGGCCTCTTCAAGATTATGGAGAA
AAACTGTGGAGGAAACCATCAAGAACGAATTTCCTACATTGAAGGTTCAACATCAATTGATTGATTCTGC
CGCCATGATCCTAGTTAAGAACCCAACCCACCTAAATGGTATTATAATCACCAGCAACATGTTTGGTGAT
ATCATCTCCGATGAAGCCTCCGTTATCCCAGGTTCCTTGGGTTTGTTGCCATCTGCGTCCTTGGCCTCTT
TGCCAGACAAGAACACCGCATTTGGTTTGTACGAACCATGCCACGGTTCTGCTCCAGATTTGCCAAAGAA
TAAGGTCAACCCTATCGCCACTATCTTGTCTGCTGCAATGATGTTGAAATTGTCATTGAACTTGCCTGAA
GAAGGTAAGGCCATTGAAGATGCAGTTAAAAAGGTTTTGGATGCAGGTATCAGAACTGGTGATTTAGGTG
GTTCCAACAGTACCACCGAAGTCGGTGATGCTGTCGCCGAAGAAGTTAAGAAAATCCTTGCTTAAAAAGA
TTCTCTTTTTTTATGATATTTGTACATAAACTTTATAAATGAAATTCATAATAGAAACGACACGAAATTA
CAAAATGGAATATGTTCATAGGGTAGGCCCTTTCGTCTCGCGCGTTTCGGTGATGACGGTGAAAACCTCT
GACACATGCAGCTCCCGGAGACGGTCACAGCTTGTCTGTAAGCGGATGCCGGGAGCAGACAAGCCCGTCA
GGGCGCGTCAGCGGGTGTTGGCGGGTGTCGGGGCTGGCTTAACTATGCGGCATCAGAGCAGATTGTACTG
AGAGTGCACCATATGCGGTGTGAAATACCGCACAGATGCGTAAGGAGAAAATACCGCATCAGGCGCCATT
CGCCATTCAGGCTGCGCAACTGTTGGGAAGGGCGATCGGTGCGGGCCTCTTCGCTATTACGCCAGCTGGC
GAAAGGGGGATGTGCTGCAAGGCGATTAAGTTGGGTAACGCCAGGGTTTTCCCAGTCACGACGTTGTAAA
ACGACGGCCAGTGAATTCCTTTTGTTGTTTCCGGGTGTACAATATGGACTTCCTCTTTTCTGGCAACCAA
ACCCATACATCGGGATTCCTATAATACCTTCGTTGGTCTCCCTAACATGTAGGTGGCGGAGGGGAGATAT
ACAATAGAACAGATACCAGACAAGACATAATGGGCTAAACAAGACTACACCAATTACACTGCCTCATTGA
TGGTGGTACATAACGAACTAATACTGTAGCCCTAGACTTGATAGCCATCATCATATCGAAGTTTCACTAC
CCTTTTTCCATTTGCCATCTATTGAAGTAATAATAGGCGCATGCAACTTCTTTTCTTTTTTTTTCTTTTC
TCTCTCCCCCGTTGTTGTCTCACCATATCCGCAATGACAAAAAAATGATGGAAGACACTAAAGGAAAAAA
TTAACGACAAAGACAGCACCAACAGATGTCGTTGTTCCAGAGCTGATGAGGGGTATCTCGAAGCACACGA
AACTTTTTCCTTCCTTCATTCACGCACACTACTCTCTAATGAGCAACGGTATACGGCCTTCCTTCCAGTT
ACTTGAATTTGAAATAAAAAAAAGTTTGCTGTCTTGCTATCAAGTATAAATAGACCTGCAATTATTAATC
TTTTGTTTCCTCGTCATTGTTCTCGTTCCCTTTCTTCCTTGTTTCTTTTTCTGCACAATATTTCAAGCTA
TACCAAGCATACAATCAACTCCGGATCAGTATGCAGATTTTCGTCAAGACTTTGACCGGTAAAACCGCAA
CATTGGAAGTTGAATCTTCCGATACCATCGACAACGTTAAGTCGAAAATTCAAGACAAGGAAGGGATCCC
TGGGTCTGGGGCTTACCCATACGATGTTCCTGACTATGCGGGGAATGGTATCCTCTGGCATGAGATGTGG
CATGAAGGCCTGGAAGAGGCATCTCGTTTGTACTTTGGGGAAAGGAACGTGAAAGGCATGTTTGAGGTGC
TGGAGCCCTTGCATGCTATGATGGAACGGGGCCCCCAGACTCTGAAGGAAACATCCTTTAATCAGGCCTA
TGGTCGAGATTTAATGGAGGCCCAAGAGTGGTGCAGGAAGTACATGAAATCAGGGAATGTCAAGGACCTC
CTCCAAGCCTGGGACCTCTATTATCATGTGTTCCGACGAATCTCAAAGACTAGCGAATTGAATCTACTAG
TATCCTCCACCAACAGAGATGTACGACTATCGCAAACTTCGGTACCACCAAATGCACTTGCACTTTCTGC
ACCAGATAGCAACACTGATGAAGACGCGGAAATCCTGGAAGATTCGGTAGATCAATCCGGTACGGCATGC
AGGAGCGAAGAAAGTTCACAAAACGAGGAGGATCACTTCTGCCCTATTTGTAACTCAGATCTCACACAGT
TTCCTGATGAAGAAGAGACCAGAAAGCACGTAGAGGATTGCATACAGAGAGCTGAAAATGCCCAACAACA
TACGAATACGTCAGATGCAGCAGATGACTCCGTAAAAGAAAGCCCTGCCTTTCAAAATAGAATGTTAGTG
TACAAGATATCGCCTAATACAACAGATAATGCAATTAAGGAGTGCCCGATTTGTTTTGAGAATATGGAAC
CCGGTGAGAAAGTTGGGAGACTAGAATGCTTGTGTGTTTTCCATTATAAGTGTATTAAGAACTGGTTTCA
CAAAAGGGCGCAAATGACTGCAGCCCAGAAGGGAAATGGACATGCTTTTGTTAAAAGGAACTTTTGTCCT
TTCCATGATGCCGTATTTTTAATACCCAAGAAAAAGCGTAAGGTCTTAATTAATTATACTGACATAGAAA
TGAACAGATTGGGAAAGTAGCCTGCAGCCAAGCTAATTCCGGGCGAATTTCTTATGATTTATGATTTTTA
TTATTAAATAAGTTATAAAAAAAATAAGTGTATACAAATTTTAAAGTGACTCTTAGGTTTTAAAACGAAA
ATTCTTATTCTTGAGTAACTCTTTCCTGTAGGTCAGGTTGCTTTCTCAGGTATAGCATGAGGTCGCTCTT
ATTGACCACACCTCTACCGGCATGCAAGCTTGGCGTAATCATGGTCATAGCTGTTTCCTGTGTGAAATTG
TTATCCGCTCACAATTCCACACAACATACGAGCCGGAAGCATAAAGTGTAAAGCCTGGGGTGCCTAATGA
GTGAGCTAACTCACATTAATTGCGTTGCGCTCACTGCCCGCTTTCCAGTCGGGAAACCTGTCGTGCCAGC
TGCATTAATGAATCGGCCAACGCGCGGGGAGAGGCGGTTTGCGTATTGGGCGC
Features (pLannotate 1.2.2; 18 found; start..end, strand, type, name):
    183..771     -  rep_origin     ori: high-copy-number ColE1/pMB1/pBR322/pUC origin of replication
    942..1802    -  CDS            AmpR: β-lactamase; bla; confers resistance to ampicillin, carbenicillin, and related antibiotics
   1803..1907    -  promoter       AmpR promoter: bla
   1995..2400    +  promoter       LEU2 promoter: S. cerevisiae LEU2
   2401..3492    +  CDS            LEU2: LEU3_YEAST - Experimental evidence at protein level: Swiss-Prot protein existence level 1. Catalyzes the oxidation of 3-carboxy-2-hydroxy-4- methylpentanoate (3-isopropylmalate) to 3-carboxy-4-methyl-2- oxopentanoate. The product decarboxylates to 4-methyl-2 oxopentanoate. From Saccharomyces cerevisiae (strain ATCC 204508 / S288c) (Baker's yeast).
   3607..3642    +  CDS            rop (fragment): Rop protein, which maintains plasmids at low copy number; rop
   3744..3843    +  misc_feature   bom (fragment): basis of mobility region from pBR322
   3849..4006    -  CDS            lacZα (fragment): LacZα fragment of β-galactosidase; lacZ fragment
   4314..4710    +  promoter       ADH1 promoter: S. cerevisiae ADH1; promoter for alcohol dehydrogenase 1
   4721..4831    +  CDS            ubiquitin (fragment): Saccharomyces cerevisiae ubiquitin
   4844..4872    +  CDS            3xHA (fragment): three tandem HA epitope tags
   4880..5158    +  CDS            FRB*: T2098L mutant of FKBP-rapamycin binding domain of human FRAP binds synthetic ligands such as AP21967
   5168..5758    +  CDS            PIB1 (fragment): PIB1_YEAST - Experimental evidence at protein level: Swiss-Prot protein existence level 1. Functions as an E3 ubiquitin-protein ligase. Binds phospholipid vesicles containing phosphatidylinositol 3-phosphate. From Saccharomyces cerevisiae (strain ATCC 204508 / S288c) (Baker's yeast).
   5853..6040    +  terminator     ADH1 terminator: S. cerevisiae ADH1; transcription terminator for the S. cerevisiae alcohol dehydrogenase 1 (ADH1) gene
   6088..6104    -  protein_bind   lac operator: The lac repressor binds to the lac operator to inhibit transcription in E. coli. This inhibition can be relieved by adding lactose or isopropyl-β-D-thiogalactopyranoside (IPTG). lac repressor encoded by lacI
   6112..6142    -  promoter       lac promoter: promoter for the E. coli lac operon
   6157..6178    -  protein_bind   CAP binding site: CAP binding activates transcription in the presence of cAMP. E. coli catabolite activator protein
   6191..6283    -  CDS            lacI (fragment): lac repressor; lacI; The lac repressor binds to the lac operator to inhibit transcription in E. coli. This inhibition can be relieved by adding lactose or isopropyl-β-D-thiogalactopyranoside (IPTG).
