[The description below was written by a language model from this plasmid's Addgene catalogue record and pLannotate feature annotations shown in this document.]
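Description:
YIp128-ADH-NUbo-E3(63)-NLS-VSV is a yeast integrative expression plasmid built on the YIplac128 backbone and designed for constitutive production of an engineered ubiquitin ligase fusion in budding yeast. It is propagated in E. coli through a high-copy ColE1/pUC-type origin with ampicillin selection (AmpR under its own bla promoter). It carries no annotated yeast replication origin or centromere. Stable maintenance in Saccharomyces cerevisiae therefore depends on chromosomal integration, selected through the LEU2 marker with its native promoter in leucine-auxotrophic strains. Short fragments of lacZα, the lac promoter/operator, lacI, rop and bom are backbone remnants flanking the cloning region.

The expression cassette runs from the S. cerevisiae ADH1 promoter to the ADH1 terminator. The annotated open reading frame starts with a yeast ubiquitin fragment, which corresponds to the N-terminal "NUbo" tag named in the record. A short HA-epitope fragment follows, then FRB* (the T2098L mutant of the human FRAP rapamycin-binding domain), then a fragment of the yeast E3 ubiquitin ligase Pib1. The FRB and Pib1 portions presumably make up the "E3(63)" insert, which fits its listed mixed human and yeast origin. The C-terminal NLS-VSV tag given in the catalogue entry was not detected by the annotation; it would lie in the unannotated stretch between the Pib1 fragment and the terminator.

The associated publication describes an inducible, linkage-specific polyubiquitylation tool. The FRB domain suggests ligand-induced dimerisation as the way the ligase is recruited to a target, and the NLS would direct the fusion to the nucleus. The "63" in the name probably denotes K63 linkage specificity, although the record does not say so explicitly.
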