Addgene plasmid #212755: YIp128-ADH-NUbo-E3(63)-NLS-VSV
Purpose: Constitutive expression of NUbo-E3(63)-NLS-VSV in budding yeast
Depositing lab: Helle Ulrich. Depositing organization: Institut fuer Molekulare Biologie (IMB Mainz). Publication: Ubiquiton-An inducible, linkage-specific polyubiquitylation tool. Renz C, Asimaki E, Meister C, Albanese V, Petriukov K, Krapoth NC, Wegmann S, Wollscheid HP, Wong RP, Fulzele A, Chen JX, Leon S, Ulrich HD. Mol Cell. 2024 Jan 18;84(2):386-400.e11. doi: 10.1016/j.molcel.2023.11.016. Epub 2023 Dec 15. PubMed 38103558.
Backbone
  Vector backbone: YIplac128
  Vector type: Yeast Expression ; integrative vector
  Selectable markers: LEU2
Growth in bacteria
  Bacterial resistance: Ampicillin, 100 μg/mL
  Growth temperature: 37°C
  Growth strain: Top10
  Copy number: High Copy
Gene/Insert
  Gene/Insert name: E3(63)
  Species: H. sapiens (human), S. cerevisiae (budding yeast)
  Promoter: ADH1
  Tag / fusion protein: NUbo (N terminal on insert); NLS-VSV (C terminal on insert)
  Cloning method: Restriction Enzyme; 5′ cloning site unknown (unknown if destroyed)
Terms and licenses: Academic/Nonprofit Terms; Industry Terms: Not Available to Industry
Depositor comments: pHU5075
How to cite: YIp128-ADH-NUbo-E3(63)-NLS-VSV was a gift from Helle Ulrich (Addgene plasmid # 212755 ; http://n2t.net/addgene:212755 ; RRID:Addgene_212755)
